>Addgene plasmid #167590 | pSICO-eGFP-TNPO3 | addgene full sequence | sequence record 330584 | Addgene NGS Result
GACATTGATTATTGACTAGTTATTAATAGTAATCAATTACGGGGTCATTAGTTCATAGCCCATATATGGA
GTTCCGCGTTACATAACTTACGGTAAATGGCCCGCCTGGCTGACCGCCCAACGACCCCCGCCCATTGACG
TCAATAATGACGTATGTTCCCATAGTAACGCCAATAGGGACTTTCCATTGACGTCAATGGGTGGAGTATT
TACGGTAAACTGCCCACTTGGCAGTACATCAAGTGTATCATATGCCAAGTACGCCCCCTATTGACGTCAA
TGACGGTAAATGGCCCGCCTGGCATTATGCCCAGTACATGACCTTATGGGACTTTCCTACTTGGCAGTAC
ATCTACGTATTAGTCATCGCTATTACCATGGTGATGCGGTTTTGGCAGTACATCAATGGGCGTGGATAGC
GGTTTGACTCACGGGGATTTCCAAGTCTCCACCCCATTGACGTCAATGGGAGTTTGTTTTGGCACCAAAA
TCAACGGGACTTTCCAAAATGTCGTAACAACTCCGCCCCATTGACGCAAATGGGCGGTAGGCGTGTACGG
TGGGAGGTCTATATAAGCAGCGCGTTTTGCCTGTACTGGGTCTCTCTGGTTAGACCAGATCTGAGCCTGG
GAGCTCTCTGGCTAACTAGGGAACCCACTGCTTAAGCCTCAATAAAGCTTGCCTTGAGTGCTTCAAGTAG
TGTGTGCCCGTCTGTTGTGTGACTCTGGTAACTAGAGATCCCTCAGACCCTTTTAGTCAGTGTGGAAAAT
CTCTAGCAGTGGCGCCCGAACAGGGACTTGAAAGCGAAAGGGAAACCAGAGGAGCTCTCTCGACGCAGGA
CTCGGCTTGCTGAAGCGCGCACGGCAAGAGGCGAGGGGCGGCGACTGGTGAGTACGCCAAAAATTTTGAC
TAGCGGAGGCTAGAAGGAGAGAGATGGGTGCGAGAGCGTCAGTATTAAGCGGGGGAGAATTAGATCGCGA
TGGGAAAAAATTCGGTTAAGGCCAGGGGGAAAGAAAAAATATAAATTAAAACATATAGTATGGGCAAGCA
GGGAGCTAGAACGATTCGCAGTTAATCCTGGCCTGTTAGAAACATCAGAAGGCTGTAGACAAATACTGGG
ACAGCTACAACCATCCCTTCAGACAGGATCAGAAGAACTTAGATCATTATATAATACAGTAGCAACCCTC
TATTGTGTGCATCAAAGGATAGAGATAAAAGACACCAAGGAAGCTTTAGACAAGATAGAGGAAGAGCAAA
ACAAAAGTAAGACCACCGCACAGCAAGCGGCCGGCCGCTGATCTTCAGACCTGGAGGAGGAGATATGAGG
GACAATTGGAGAAGTGAATTATATAAATATAAAGTAGTAAAAATTGAACCATTAGGAGTAGCACCCACCA
AGGCAAAGAGAAGAGTGGTGCAGAGAGAAAAAAGAGCAGTGGGAATAGGAGCTTTGTTCCTTGGGTTCTT
GGGAGCAGCAGGAAGCACTATGGGCGCAGCGTCAATGACGCTGACGGTACAGGCCAGACAATTATTGTCT
GGTATAGTGCAGCAGCAGAACAATTTGCTGAGGGCTATTGAGGCGCAACAGCATCTGTTGCAACTCACAG
TCTGGGGCATCAAGCAGCTCCAGGCAAGAATCCTGGCTGTGGAAAGATACCTAAAGGATCAACAGCTCCT
GGGGATTTGGGGTTGCTCTGGAAAACTCATTTGCACCACTGCTGTGCCTTGGAATGCTAGTTGGAGTAAT
AAATCTCTGGAACAGATTTGGAATCACACGACCTGGATGGAGTGGGACAGAGAAATTAACAATTACACAA
GCTTAATACACTCCTTAATTGAAGAATCGCAAAACCAGCAAGAAAAGAATGAACAAGAATTATTGGAATT
AGATAAATGGGCAAGTTTGTGGAATTGGTTTAACATAACAAATTGGCTGTGGTATATAAAATTATTCATA
ATGATAGTAGGAGGCTTGGTAGGTTTAAGAATAGTTTTTGCTGTACTTTCTATAGTGAATAGAGTTAGGC
AGGGATATTCACCATTATCGTTTCAGACCCACCTCCCAACCCCGAGGGGACCCGACAGGCCCGAAGGAAT
AGAAGAAGAAGGTGGAGAGAGAGACAGAGACAGATCCATTCGATTAGTGAACGGATCGGCACTGCGTGCG
CCAATTCTGCAGACAAATGGCAGTATTCATCCACAATTTTAAAAGAAAAGGGGGGATTGGGGGGTACAGT
GCAGGGGAAAGAATAGTAGACATAATAGCAACAGACATACAAACTAAAGAATTACAAAAACAAATTACAA
AAATTCAAAATTTTCGGGTTTATTACAGGGACAGCAGAGATCCAGTTTGGTTAGTACCGGGCCCGCTCTA
GAGATCCGACGCGCCATCTCTAGGCCCGCGCCGGCCCCCTCGCACAGACTTGTGGGAGAAGCTCGGCTAC
TCCCCTGCCCCGGTTAATTTGCATATAATATTTCCTAGTAACTATAGAGGCTTAATGTGCGATAAAAGAC
AGATAATCTGTTCTTTTTAATACTAGCTACATTTTACATGATAGGCTTGGATTTCTATAAGAGATACAAA
TACTAAATTATTATTTTAAAAAACAGCACAAAAGGAAACTCACCCTAACTGTAAAGTAATTATAACTTCG
TATAGTATAAATTATACGAAGTTATAAGCCTTGGTTTTTTGAATTCCGTATTACCGCCATGCATTAGTTA
TTAATAGTAATCAATTACGGGGTCATTAGTTCATAGCCCATATATGGAGTTCCGCGTTACATAACTTACG
GTAAATGGCCCGCCTGGCTGACCGCCCAACGACCCCCGCCCATTGACGTCAATAATGACGTATGTTCCCA
TAGTAACGCCAATAGGGACTTTCCATTGACGTCAATGGGTGGAGTATTTACGGTAAACTGCCCACTTGGC
AGTACATCAAGTGTATCATATGCCAAGTACGCCCCCTATTGACGTCAATGACGGTAAATGGCCCGCCTGG
CATTATGCCCAGTACATGACCTTATGGGACTTTCCTACTTGGCAGTACATCTACGTATTAGTCATCGCTA
TTACCATGGTGATGCGGTTTTGGCAGTACATCAATGGGCGTGGATAGCGGTTTGACTCACGGGGATTTCC
AAGTCTCCACCCCATTGACGTCAATGGGAGTTTGTTTTGGCACCAAAATCAACGGGACTTTCCAAAATGT
CGTAACAACTCCGCCCCATTGACGCAAATGGGCGGTAGGCGTGTACGGTGGGAGGTCTATATAAGCAGAG
CTGGTTTAGTGAACCGTCAGATCCGCTAGCGCTACCGGTCGCCACCATGGTGAGCAAGGGCGAGGAGCTG
TTCACCGGGGTGGTGCCCATCCTGGTCGAGCTGGACGGCGACGTAAACGGCCACAAGTTCAGCGTGTCCG
GCGAGGGCGAGGGCGATGCCACCTACGGCAAGCTGACCCTGAAGTTCATCTGCACCACCGGCAAGCTGCC
CGTGCCCTGGCCCACCCTCGTGACCACCCTGACCTACGGCGTGCAGTGCTTCAGCCGCTACCCCGACCAC
ATGAAGCAGCACGACTTCTTCAAGTCCGCCATGCCCGAAGGCTACGTCCAGGAGCGCACCATCTTCTTCA
AGGACGACGGCAACTACAAGACCCGCGCCGAGGTGAAGTTCGAGGGCGACACCCTGGTGAACCGCATCGA
GCTGAAGGGCATCGACTTCAAGGAGGACGGCAACATCCTGGGGCACAAGCTGGAGTACAACTACAACAGC
CACAACGTCTATATCATGGCCGACAAGCAGAAGAACGGCATCAAGGTGAACTTCAAGATCCGCCACAACA
TCGAGGACGGCAGCGTGCAGCTCGCCGACCACTACCAGCAGAACACCCCCATCGGCGACGGCCCCGTGCT
GCTGCCCGACAACCACTACCTGAGCACCCAGTCCGCCCTGAGCAAAGACCCCAACGAGAAGCGCGATCAC
ATGGTCCTGCTGGAGTTCGTGACCGCCGCCGGGATCACTCTCGGCATGGACGAGCTGTACAAGTCCGGAC
TCAGATCTCGAGCTCAAGCTTCGAATTCCACCATGTACCCATACGACGTCCCAGACTACGCTATGGAAGG
AGCAAAGCCGACATTGCAGCTCGTGTACCAGGCAGTGCAGGCGCTTTACCACGACCCAGATCCCAGCGGA
AAGGAGCGCGCCTCTTTTTGGCTTGGGGAGCTGCAGCGTTCGGTTCATGCATGGGAGATCTCAGACCAGT
TGTTACAGATCCGGCAGGATGTGGAGTCATGCTATTTTGCTGCACAGACCATGAAAATGAAGATTCAGAC
CTCATTTTATGAGCTCCCCACAGACTCTCATGCCTCTTTACGGGACTCATTGCTAACCCATATCCAGAAC
TTGAAAGACTTGTCACCTGTTATTGTAACGCAGCTGGCTTTAGCAATAGCAGATCTTGCCCTACAGATGC
CTTCCTGGAAGGGATGTGTGCAAACACTGGTGGAAAAATACAGCAATGATGTGACTTCTTTGCCTTTTTT
GCTGGAGATCCTTACAGTGTTACCTGAAGAAGTACATAGTCGTTCCTTACGAATTGGAGCTAATCGGCGC
ACAGAAATTATAGAAGATTTGGCCTTCTACTCTAGTACAGTAGTATCTCTATTGATGACCTGTGTAGAAA
AAGCAGGAACAGATGAGAAAATGCTTATGAAGGTTTTTCGCTGTTTGGGAAGTTGGTTTAACTTGGGAGT
TTTGGACAGTAACTTCATGGCTAACAATAAATTACTAGCACTCCTTTTTGAGGTTTTGCAACAGGATAAG
ACCTCGTCTAACCTACATGAAGCTGCTTCGGACTGTGTATGCTCAGCTCTCTACGCCATTGAGAATGTGG
AGACTAACTTGCCATTAGCCATGCAACTTTTTCAGGGAGTGCTGACATTGGAGACTGCCTATCATATGGC
CGTGGCACGTGAAGATTTAGACAAAGTTCTGAATTACTGCCGTATTTTCACTGAACTATGTGAAACTTTT
CTTGAAAAAATTGTTTGTACTCCAGGCCAAGGTCTTGGGGACCTTCGAACTCTGGAGCTGCTGCTTATCT
GTGCAGGCCATCCTCAATATGAGGTAGTAGAAATTTCATTTAACTTTTGGTACCGACTGGGGAAACATTT
GTACAAAACTAACGATGAAGTTATTCATGGCATCTTCAAAGCTTACATTCAGAGGCTGCTTCACGCCTTG
GCTCGACACTGCCAGCTGGAACCAGACCATGAGGGGGTTCCTGAGGAGACTGATGACTTTGGGGAGTTTC
GCATGAGGGTATCAGACCTGGTAAAGGACTTGATTTTCTTGATAGGGTCTATGGAGTGTTTTGCTCAGTT
ATATTCTACTCTGAAAGAAGGCAACCCACCCTGGGAGGTGACAGAAGCGGTTCTCTTTATCATGGCTGCT
ATAGCAAAGAGTGTTGATCCGGAAAACAATCCAACACTTGTGGAAGTCCTAGAAGGAGTTGTCCGCCTCC
CGGAGACCGTACATACGGCTGTGCGATACACCAGCATTGAATTGGTTGGAGAGATGAGTGAAGTCGTTGA
TCGAAATCCTCAGTTCCTTGACCCTGTGTTGGGCTATTTGATGAAAGGCCTGTGTGAAAAGCCCCTGGCT
TCTGCTGCAGCCAAAGCCATTCATAACATTTGCTCTGTCTGCCGAGATCACATGGCTCAGCACTTTAATG
GACTCCTGGAGATTGCCCGCTCCCTCGATTCCTTCCTGTTGTCTCCAGAAGCTGCTGTGGGCTTGCTAAA
AGGGACAGCACTTGTCCTAGCCCGATTACCTTTGGATAAGATTACCGAATGTCTTAGTGAACTATGTTCT
GTTCAGGTTATGGCATTGAAAAAGCTGTTGTCTCAAGAGCCCAGCAATGGCATATCCTCAGATCCCACAG
TGTTCTTAGATCGCCTTGCAGTGATATTTAGGCATACCAATCCCATTGTGGAAAATGGACAGACTCATCC
GTGTCAGAAAGTCATACAGGAAATATGGCCAGTTTTATCCGAGACTCTAAATAAGCACCGTGCAGACAAC
CGCATCGTAGAGCGTTGTTGCAGGTGCCTGCGCTTTGCTGTTCGCTGTGTAGGCAAAGGATCTGCAGCAC
TGCTGCAGCCACTAGTCACACAGATGGTGAATGTGTACCACGTACATCAGCATTCCTGCTTCCTGTACCT
TGGCAGTATCCTTGTGGATGAATATGGCATGGAAGAAGGCTGTCGGCAGGGACTGCTAGACATGCTCCAG
GCACTGTGCATCCCCACCTTTCAGCTCCTAGAACAGCAGAATGGTCTCCAGAATCACCATGACACTGTAG
ATGACCTGTTCCGGCTAGCCACAAGGTTTATTCAGCGTAGCCCTGTCACCTTGCTGCGGAGCCAAGTGGT
CATCCCTATCTTACAGTGGGCCATTGCCTCTACTACCCTGGACCACCGGGATGCCAATTGTAGTGTCATG
AGGTTTCTACGAGACCTCATTCATACAGGGGTAGCCAATGATCATGAAGAAGACTTTGAATTACGGAAAG
AACTGATTGGACAGGTGATGAACCAGCTTGGACAGCAGCTTGTCAGCCAGCTGCTGCACACCTGCTGCTT
TTGCCTCCCCCCCTATACCCTACCAGATGTGGCTGAAGTGCTCTGGGGGATCATGCAGGTTGACAGACCG
ACTTTTTGTCGATGGTTAGAAAATTCCTTAAAAGGTTTGCCAAAGGAAACAACCGTGGGAGCCGTCACAG
TGACACACAAACAACTTACAGACTTCCACAAGCAAGTCACTAGTGCTGAGGAATGTAAACAAGTTTGCTG
GGCCTTGCGAGACTTCACCAGGTTGTTTCGATAGGGATCCCGGTGACCCTCGAGGTCGACGGTATCGATA
AGCTCGCTTCACGAGATCATGTTTAAGGGTTCCGGTTCCACTAGGTACAATTCGATATCAAGCTTATCGA
TAATCAACCTCTGGATTACAAAATTTGTGAAAGATTGACTGGTATTCTTAACTATGTTGCTCCTTTTACG
CTATGTGGATACGCTGCTTTAATGCCTTTGTATCATGCTATTGCTTCCCGTATGGCTTTCATTTTCTCCT
CCTTGTATAAATCCTGGTTGCTGTCTCTTTATGAGGAGTTGTGGCCCGTTGTCAGGCAACGTGGCGTGGT
GTGCACTGTGTTTGCTGACGCAACCCCCACTGGTTGGGGCATTGCCACCACCTGTCAGCTCCTTTCCGGG
ACTTTCGCTTTCCCCCTCCCTATTGCCACGGCGGAACTCATCGCCGCCTGCCTTGCCCGCTGCTGGACAG
GGGCTCGGCTGTTGGGCACTGACAATTCCGTGGTGTTGTCGGGGAAATCATCGTCCTTTCCTTGGCTGCT
CGCCTGTGTTGCCACCTGGATTCTGCGCGGGACGTCCTTCTGCTACGTCCCTTCGGCCCTCAATCCAGCG
GACCTTCCTTCCCGCGGCCTGCTGCCGGCTCTGCGGCCTCTTCCGCGTCTTCGCCTTCGCCCTCAGACGA
GTCGGATCTCCCTTTGGGCCGCCTCCCCGCATCGATACCGTCGACCTCGATCGAGACCTAGAAAAACATG
GAGCAATCACAAGTAGCAATACAGCAGCTACCAATGCTGATTGTGCCTGGCTAGAAGCACAAGAGGAGGA
GGAGGTGGGTTTTCCAGTCACACCTCAGGTACCTTTAAGACCAATGACTTACAAGGCAGCTGTAGATCTT
AGCCACTTTTTAAAAGAAAAGGGGGGACTGGAAGGGCTAATTCACTCCCAACGAAGACAAGATATCCTTG
ATCTGTGGATCTACCACACACAAGGCTACTTCCCTGATTGGCAGAACTACACACCAGGGCCAGGGATCAG
ATATCCACTGACCTTTGGATGGTGCTACAAGCTAGTACCAGTTGAGCAAGAGAAGGTAGAAGAAGCCAAT
GAAGGAGAGAACACCCGCTTGTTACACCCTGTGAGCCTGCATGGGATGGATGACCCGGAGAGAGAAGTAT
TAGAGTGGAGGTTTGACAGCCGCCTAGCATTTCATCACATGGCCCGAGAGCTGCATCCGGACTGTACTGG
GTCTCTCTGGTTAGACCAGATCTGAGCCTGGGAGCTCTCTGGCTAACTAGGGAACCCACTGCTTAAGCCT
CAATAAAGCTTGCCTTGAGTGCTTCAAGTAGTGTGTGCCCGTCTGTTGTGTGACTCTGGTAACTAGAGAT
CCCTCAGACCCTTTTAGTCAGTGTGGAAAATCTCTAGCAGCATGTGAGCAAAAGGCCAGCAAAAGGCCAG
GAACCGTAAAAAGGCCGCGTTGCTGGCGTTTTTCCATAGGCTCCGCCCCCCTGACGAGCATCACAAAAAT
CGACGCTCAAGTCAGAGGTGGCGAAACCCGACAGGACTATAAAGATACCAGGCGTTTCCCCCTGGAAGCT
CCCTCGTGCGCTCTCCTGTTCCGACCCTGCCGCTTACCGGATACCTGTCCGCCTTTCTCCCTTCGGGAAG
CGTGGCGCTTTCTCATAGCTCACGCTGTAGGTATCTCAGTTCGGTGTAGGTCGTTCGCTCCAAGCTGGGC
TGTGTGCACGAACCCCCCGTTCAGCCCGACCGCTGCGCCTTATCCGGTAACTATCGTCTTGAGTCCAACC
CGGTAAGACACGACTTATCGCCACTGGCAGCAGCCACTGGTAACAGGATTAGCAGAGCGAGGTATGTAGG
CGGTGCTACAGAGTTCTTGAAGTGGTGGCCTAACTACGGCTACACTAGAAGAACAGTATTTGGTATCTGC
GCTCTGCTGAAGCCAGTTACCTTCGGAAAAAGAGTTGGTAGCTCTTGATCCGGCAAACAAACCACCGCTG
GTAGCGGTGGTTTTTTTGTTTGCAAGCAGCAGATTACGCGCAGAAAAAAAGGATCTCAAGAAGATCCTTT
GATCTTTTCTACGGGGTCTGACGCTCAGTGGAACGAAAACTCACGTTAAGGGATTTTGGTCATGAGATTA
TCAAAAAGGATCTTCACCTAGATCCTTTTAAATTAAAAATGAAGTTTTAAATCAATCTAAAGTATATATG
AGTAAACTTGGTCTGACAGTTACCAATGCTTAATCAGTGAGGCACCTATCTCAGCGATCTGTCTATTTCG
TTCATCCATAGTTGCCTGACTCCCCGTCGTGTAGATAACTACGATACGGGAGGGCTTACCATCTGGCCCC
AGTGCTGCAATGATACCGCGAGACCCACGCTCACCGGCTCCAGATTTATCAGCAATAAACCAGCCAGCCG
GAAGGGCCGAGCGCAGAAGTGGTCCTGCAACTTTATCCGCCTCCATCCAGTCTATTAATTGTTGCCGGGA
AGCTAGAGTAAGTAGTTCGCCAGTTAATAGTTTGCGCAACGTTGTTGCCATTGCTACAGGCATCGTGGTG
TCACGCTCGTCGTTTGGTATGGCTTCATTCAGCTCCGGTTCCCAACGATCAAGGCGAGTTACATGATCCC
CCATGTTGTGCAAAAAAGCGGTTAGCTCCTTCGGTCCTCCGATCGTTGTCAGAAGTAAGTTGGCCGCAGT
GTTATCACTCATGGTTATGGCAGCACTGCATAATTCTCTTACTGTCATGCCATCCGTAAGATGCTTTTCT
GTGACTGGTGAGTACTCAACCAAGTCATTCTGAGAATAGTGTATGCGGCGACCGAGTTGCTCTTGCCCGG
CGTCAATACGGGATAATACCGCGCCACATAGCAGAACTTTAAAAGTGCTCATCATTGGAAAACGTTCTTC
GGGGCGAAAACTCTCAAGGATCTTACCGCTGTTGAGATCCAGTTCGATGTAACCCACTCGTGCACCCAAC
TGATCTTCAGCATCTTTTACTTTCACCAGCGTTTCTGGGTGAGCAAAAACAGGAAGGCAAAATGCCGCAA
AAAAGGGAATAAGGGCGACACGGAAATGTTGAATACTCATACTCTTCCTTTTTCAATATTATTGAAGCAT
TTATCAGGGTTATTGTCTCATGAGCGGATACATATTTGAATGTATTTAGAAAAATAAACAAATAGGGGTT
CCGCGCACATTTCCCCGAAAAGTGCCACCTGACGTCGACGGATCGGGAGATCTCCCGATCCCCTATGGTG
CACTCTCAGTACAATCTGCTCTGATGCCGCATAGTTAAGCCAGTATCTGCTCCCTGCTTGTGTGTTGGAG
GTCGCTGAGTAGTGCGCGAGCAAAATTTAAGCTACAACAAGGCAAGGCTTGACCGACAATTGCATGAAGA
ATCTGCTTAGGGTTAGGCGTTTTGCGCTGCTTCGCGATGTACGGGCCAGATATACGCGTT
Features (pLannotate 1.2.2; 25 found; start..end, strand, type, name):
      1..380     +  enhancer       CMV enhancer: human cytomegalovirus immediate early enhancer
    381..580     +  promoter       CMV promoter: human cytomegalovirus (CMV) immediate early promoter
    598..778     +  LTR            5' LTR (truncated): truncated 5' long terminal repeat (LTR) from HIV-1
    825..950     +  misc_feature   HIV-1 Ψ: packaging signal of human immunodeficiency virus type 1
    934..1272    +  CDS            HIV-1 gag (fragment): gag protein from human immunodeficiency virus 1; gag
   1447..1680    +  misc_feature   RRE: The Rev response element (RRE) of HIV-1 allows for Rev-dependent mRNA export from the nucleus to the cytoplasm.
   2057..2157    +  CDS            Rev (fragment): human immunodeficiency virus 1 (HIV-1) Rev protein; rev; enhances nuclear export of unspliced and incompletely spliced viral mRNAs
   2207..2324    +  misc_feature   cPPT/CTS: central polypurine tract and central termination sequence of HIV-1
   2383..2651    +  promoter       U6 promoter (fragment): RNA polymerase III promoter for mouse U6 snRNA (Das et al., 1988)
   2652..2685    +  protein_bind   loxP511: Cre-mediated recombination occurs in the 8-bp core sequence (GTATACAT). loxP511 sites are compatible with each other, but incompatible with wild-type loxP sites. Cre recombinase
   2785..3088    +  enhancer       CMV enhancer: human cytomegalovirus immediate early enhancer
   3089..3292    +  promoter       CMV promoter: human cytomegalovirus (CMV) immediate early promoter
   3337..4053    +  CDS            EGFP: EGFP is a basic (constitutively fluorescent) green fluorescent protein published in 1996, derived from Aequorea victoria. It is reported to be a rapidly-maturing weak dimer with moderate acid sensitivity.
   4054..4088    +  misc_feature   MCS (fragment): multiple cloning site
   4123..6891    +  CDS            TNPO3: TNPO3_HUMAN - Also known as IPO12. Experimental evidence at protein level: Swiss-Prot protein existence level 1. (Microbial infection) Involved in immunodeficiency virus (HIV-1) infection by importing the pre-integration complex (PIC) into the nucleus (PubMed:18722123, PubMed:21901095, PubMed:22398280, PubMed:29329553). Required for a nuclear maturation step of HIV-1 prior to integration (PubMed:21901095, PubMed:22398280). From Homo sapiens (Human).
   6907..6934    -  misc_feature   MCS (fragment): pBluescript multiple cloning site
   6979..7002    +  misc_feature   MCS (fragment): pBluescript multiple cloning site
   7002..7590    +  misc_feature   WPRE: woodchuck hepatitis virus posttranscriptional regulatory element
   7591..7610    +  misc_feature   MCS (fragment): pBluescript multiple cloning site
   7612..8112    +  CDS            nef (fragment): NEF_HV1LA - Experimental evidence at protein level: Swiss-Prot protein existence level 1. Extracellular Nef protein targets CD4(+) T-lymphocytes for apoptosis by interacting with CXCR4 surface receptors. From Human immunodeficiency virus type 1 group M subtype B (isolate Lai) (HIV-1).
   8119..8299    +  LTR            5' LTR (truncated): truncated 5' long terminal repeat (LTR) from HIV-1
   8361..8949    -  rep_origin     ori: high-copy-number ColE1/pMB1/pBR322/pUC origin of replication
   9120..9980    -  CDS            AmpR: β-lactamase; bla; confers resistance to ampicillin, carbenicillin, and related antibiotics
   9981..10085   -  promoter       AmpR promoter: bla
  10144..10196   -  misc_feature   bom (fragment): basis of mobility region from pBR322
