[The description below was written by a language model from this plasmid's Addgene catalogue record and pLannotate feature annotations shown in this document.]
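Description:
pSICO-eGFP-TNPO3 is an HIV-1-based lentiviral transfer plasmid built on the pSICO backbone and designed to express wild-type human transportin-3 (TNPO3, also known as IPO12 or TRN-SR2) fused at its N terminus to eGFP. It is maintained in bacteria through a high-copy ColE1/pUC-type origin and an ampicillin resistance (β-lactamase) cassette.

The viral genome is driven by a CMV enhancer/promoter placed upstream of a truncated 5' LTR. This chimeric arrangement typically allows Tat-independent production of genomic RNA in packaging cells. It is followed by the Ψ packaging signal with a gag fragment, the Rev response element for Rev-dependent export of unspliced RNA, and the cPPT/CTS element that aids nuclear entry of the reverse-transcribed genome. Remnants of the pSICO conditional shRNA design persist: a mouse U6 promoter fragment and a single annotated loxP511 site sit upstream of the expression cassette. The feature table shows no shRNA and no second lox site, so the record gives no indication of Cre-dependent behaviour here.

The payload is an internal CMV enhancer/promoter driving the EGFP coding sequence, joined through a short multiple-cloning-site-derived linker to the TNPO3 open reading frame. A WPRE downstream enhances transcript stability and expression. A nef fragment and a truncated LTR close the viral unit at the 3' end.

TNPO3 is a nuclear import receptor implicated in HIV-1 nuclear entry and early infection. This construct lets the protein be delivered by transduction or transfection and visualised by fluorescence, and the associated work concerns CPSF6 and HIV-1 capsid trafficking.
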