Addgene plasmid #167590: pSICO-eGFP-TNPO3
Purpose: Expresses human TNPO3 fused to eGFP
Depositing lab: Zandrea Ambrose. Depositing organization: University of Pittsburgh (University, School of Medicine, and Cancer Institute). Publication: Cytoplasmic CPSF6 Regulates HIV-1 Capsid Trafficking and Infection in a Cyclophilin A-Dependent Manner. Zhong Z, Ning J, Boggs EA, Jang S, Wallace C, Telmer C, Bruchez MP, Ahn J, Engelman AN, Zhang P, Watkins SC, Ambrose Z. mBio. 2021 Mar 23;12(2). pii: mBio.03142-20. doi: 10.1128/mBio.03142-20. PubMed 33758083.
Backbone
  Vector backbone: pSICO
  Backbone manufacturer: Addgene #11578
  Vector type: Lentiviral
Growth in bacteria
  Bacterial resistance: Ampicillin, 100 μg/mL
  Growth temperature: 37°C
  Growth strain: NEB Stable
  Copy number: High Copy
Gene/Insert
  Gene/Insert name: eGFP-TNPO3
  Species: H. sapiens (human)
  Insert size (bp): 3525
  Mutation: WT
  Entrez Gene: TNPO3 (a.k.a. IPO12, LGMD1F, LGMDD2, MTR10A, TRN-SR, TRN-SR2, TRNSR)
  Tag / fusion protein: eGFP (N terminal on insert)
  Cloning method: Restriction Enzyme; 5′ cloning site Unknown (unknown if destroyed)
Terms and licenses: Academic/Nonprofit Terms; Industry Terms: Not Available to Industry
How to cite: pSICO-eGFP-TNPO3 was a gift from Zandrea Ambrose (Addgene plasmid # 167590 ; http://n2t.net/addgene:167590 ; RRID:Addgene_167590)
